>Addgene plasmid #38977 | CREBBP | depositor partial sequence | sequence record 49035 | CREBBP sequence 448 bps
ATGCACCATCATCATCATCATTCTTCTGGTGTAGATCTGGGTACCGAGAACCTGTACTTCCAATCCATGC
GCAAAAAAATTTTTAAACCGGAAGAACTGCGTCAGGCGCTGATGCCGACCCTGGAAGCGCTGTATCGCCA
GGATCCGGAAAGCCTGCCGTTTCGTCAGCCGGTGGATCCGCAGCTGCTGGGTATCCCGGATTATTTTGAT
ATTGTGAAAAACCCGATGGATCTGAGCACCATCAAACGCAAACTGGATACCGGCCAGTATCAGGAACCGT
GGCAGTATGTGGATGATGTTTGGCTGATGTTTAATAATGCGTGGCTGTATAACCGTAAAACCAGCCGTGT
GTATAAATTCTGTAGCAAACTGGCGGAAGTTTTTGAACAGGAAATTGATCCGGTGATGCAGAGCCTGGGC
TGACAGTAAAGGTGGATACGGATCCGAA
