>Addgene plasmid #38977 | CREBBP | addgene partial sequence | sequence record 51777 | T7_term
CTCGAATTCGGATCCGTATCCACCTTTACTGTCAGCCCAGGCTCTGCATCACCGGATCAATTTCCTGTTC
AAAAACTTCCGCCAGTTTGCTACAGAATTTATACACACGGCTGGTTTTACGGTTATACAGCCACGCATTA
TTAAACATCAGCCAAACATCATCCACATACTGCCACGGTTCCTGATACTGGCCGGTATCCAGTTTGCGTT
TGATGGTGCTCAGATCCATCGGGTTTTTCACAATATCAAAATAATCCGGGATACCCAGCAGCTGCGGATC
CACCGGCTGACGAAACGGCAGGCTTTCCGGATCCTGGCGATACAGCGCTTCCAGGGTCGGCATCAGCGCC
TGACGCAGTTCTTCCGGTTTAAAAATTTTTTTGCGCATGGATTGGAAGTACAGGTTCTCGGTACCCAGAT
CTA
