>Addgene plasmid #38977 | CREBBP | addgene partial sequence | sequence record 52789 | pBRrevBam_primer
CGGCCACGATGCGTCCGGCGTAGAGGATCGAGATCTCGATCCCGCGAAATTAATACGACTCACTATAGGG
GAATTGTGAGCGGATAACAATTCCCCTCTAGAAATAATTTTGTTTAACTTTAAGAAGGAGATATACATAT
GCACCATCATCATCATCATTCTTCTGGTGTAGATCTGGGTACCGAGAACCTGTACTTCCAATCCATGCGC
AAAAAAATTTTTAAACCGGAAGAACTGCGTCAGGCGCTGATGCCGACCCTGGAAGCGCTGTATCGCCAGG
ATCCGGAAAGCCTGCCGTTTCGTCAGCCGGTGGATCCGCAGCTGCTGGGTATCCCGGATTATTTTGATAT
TGTGAAAAACCCGATGGATCTGAGCACCATCAAACGCAAACTGGATACCGGCCAGTATCAGGAACCGTGG
CAGTATGTGGATGATGTTTGGCTGATGTTTAATAATGCGTGGCTGTATAACCGTAAAACCAGCCGTGTGT
ATAAATTCTGTAGCAAACTGGCGGAAGTTTTTGAACAGGAAATTGATCCGGTGATGCAGAGCCTGGGCTG
ACAGTAAAGGTGGATACGGATCCGAATTCGAGCTCCGTCGACAAGCTTGCGGCCGCACTCGAGCACCACC
ACCACCACCACTGAGATCCGGCTGCTAACAAAGCCCGAAAGGAAGCTGAGTTGGCTGCTGCCACCGCTGA
GCAATAACTAGCATAACCCCTTGGGGCCTCTAAACGGGTCTTGAGGGGTTTTTTGCTGAAAGGAGGAACT
ATATCCGGATTGGCGAATGGG
[124 nt withheld, positions 792-915]
CGCCGGCTTTCCCCGTCA
