[The description below was written by a language model from this plasmid's Addgene catalogue record.]
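Description:
CREBBP is a bacterial expression plasmid built on the pNIC28-Bsa4 backbone from the SGC, carrying a fragment of the human CREBBP gene (CREB binding protein, also known as CBP or KAT3A). The plasmid is propagated in E. coli under kanamycin selection and is recorded as low copy. The origin of replication is not stated in the record, and no feature table is provided, so the detailed layout of the backbone cannot be confirmed from the information given.

The insert is only about 448 bp, far shorter than the full CREBBP coding sequence. This is consistent with the catalogue note that the construct may not contain the full ORF: it encodes a truncated portion of the protein chosen for structural work, and the record links it to a deposited PDB structure. Which domain of the protein this fragment covers is not stated. The fragment was introduced by ligation-independent cloning and is fused at its N terminus to a His tag followed by a TEV protease site. This arrangement allows the recombinant protein to be captured by immobilised metal affinity chromatography, after which the tag can be cleaved off with TEV protease. The promoter is not explicitly listed, but the use of T7 and T7-terminator sequencing primers suggests that the insert sits within a T7-based expression cassette, which would require a host supplying T7 RNA polymerase for expression. The stated purpose is production of the human CREBBP fragment in bacteria for structure determination.
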