Addgene plasmid #38977: CREBBP
Purpose: Bacterial expression for structure determination; may not be full ORF
Depositing lab: Nicola Burgess-Brown. Depositing organization: University of Oxford.
Backbone
  Vector backbone: pNIC28-Bsa4
  Backbone manufacturer: SGC
  Vector type: Bacterial Expression
Growth in bacteria
  Bacterial resistance: Kanamycin, 50 μg/mL
  Growth temperature: 37°C
  Growth strain: Mach1
  Copy number: Low Copy
Gene/Insert
  Gene/Insert name: CREBBP (alt names: CREB binding protein; PDB:3P1D)
  Species: H. sapiens (human)
  Insert size (bp): 448
  GenBank ID: CREB binding protein
  Entrez Gene: CREBBP (a.k.a. CBP, KAT3A, MKHK1, RSTS, RSTS1)
  Tag / fusion protein: His Tev (N terminal on insert)
  Cloning method: Ligation Independent Cloning
  Sequencing primers: 5′ T7; 3′ T7-term
Terms and licenses: Academic/Nonprofit Terms; Industry Terms: Not Available to Industry
How to cite: CREBBP was a gift from Nicola Burgess-Brown (Addgene plasmid # 38977 ; http://n2t.net/addgene:38977 ; RRID:Addgene_38977)
